>Addgene plasmid #116588 | pHAGE-PIK3R1-E451delE | addgene full sequence | sequence record 250614 | Addgene NGS Result
TGGAAGGGCTAATTCACTCCCAAAGAAGACAAGATATCCTTGATCTGTGGATCTACCACACACAAGGCTA
CTTCCCTGATTAGCAGAACTACACACCAGGGCCAGGGGTCAGATATCCACTGACCTTTGGATGGTGCTAC
AAGCTAGTACCAGTTGAGCCAGATAAGGTAGAAGAGGCCAATAAAGGAGAGAACACCAGCTTGTTACACC
CTGTGAGCCTGCATGGGATGGATGACCCGGAGAGAGAAGTGTTAGAGTGGAGGTTTGACAGCCGCCTAGC
ATTTCATCACGTGGCCCGAGAGCTGCATCCGGAGTACTTCAAGAACTGCTGATATCGAGCTTGCTACAAG
GGACTTTCCGCTGGGGACTTTCCAGGGAGGCGTGGCCTGGGCGGGACTGGGGAGTGGCGAGCCCTCAGAT
CCTGCATATAAGCAGCTGCTTTTTGCCTGTACTGGGTCTCTCTGGTTAGACCAGATCTGAGCCTGGGAGC
TCTCTGGCTAACTAGGGAACCCACTGCTTAAGCCTCAATAAAGCTTGCCTTGAGTGCTTCAAGTAGTGTG
TGCCCGTCTGTTGTGTGACTCTGGTAACTAGAGATCCCTCAGACCCTTTTAGTCAGTGTGGAAAATCTCT
AGCAGTGGCGCCCGAACAGGGACTTGAAAGCGAAAGGGAAACCAGAGGAGCTCTCTCGACGCAGGACTCG
GCTTGCTGAAGCGCGCACGGCAAGAGGCGAGGGGCGGCGACTGGTGAGTACGCCAAAAATTTTGACTAGC
GGAGGCTAGAAGGAGAGAGATGGGTGCGAGAGCGTCAGTATTAAGCGGGGGAGAATTAGATCGCGATGGG
AAAAAATTCGGTTAAGGCCAGGGGGAAAGAAAAAATATAAATTAAAACATATAGTATGGGCAAGCAGGGA
GCTAGAACGATTCGCAGTTAATCCTGGCCTGTTAGAAACATCAGAAGGCTGTAGACAAATACTGGGACAG
CTACAACCATCCCTTCAGACAGGATCAGAAGAACTTAGATCATTATATAATACAGTAGCAACCCTCTATT
GTGTGCATCAAAGGATAGAGATAAAAGACACCAAGGAAGCTTTAGACAAGATAGAGGAAGAGCAAAACAA
AAGTAAGACCACCGCACAGCAAGCGGCCGGCCGCTGATCTTCAGACCTGGAGGAGGAGATATGAGGGACA
ATTGGAGAAGTGAATTATATAAATATAAAGTAGTAAAAATTGAACCATTAGGAGTAGCACCCACCAAGGC
AAAGAGAAGAGTGGTGCAGAGAGAAAAAAGAGCAGTGGGAATAGGAGCTTTGTTCCTTGGGTTCTTGGGA
GCAGCAGGAAGCACTATGGGCGCAGCGTCAATGACGCTGACGGTACAGGCCAGACAATTATTGTCTGGTA
TAGTGCAGCAGCAGAACAATTTGCTGAGGGCTATTGAGGCGCAACAGCATCTGTTGCAACTCACAGTCTG
GGGCATCAAGCAGCTCCAGGCAAGAATCCTGGCTGTGGAAAGATACCTAAAGGATCAACAGCTCCTGGGG
ATTTGGGGTTGCTCTGGAAAACTCATTTGCACCACTGCTGTGCCTTGGAATGCTAGTTGGAGTAATAAAT
CTCTGGAACAGATTTGGAATCACACGACCTGGATGGAGTGGGACAGAGAAATTAACAATTACACAAGCTT
AATACACTCCTTAATTGAAGAATCGCAAAACCAGCAAGAAAAGAATGAACAAGAATTATTGGAATTAGAT
AAATGGGCAAGTTTGTGGAATTGGTTTAACATAACAAATTGGCTGTGGTATATAAAATTATTCATAATGA
TAGTAGGAGGCTTGGTAGGTTTAAGAATAGTTTTTGCTGTACTTTCTATAGTGAATAGAGTTAGGCAGGG
ATATTCACCATTATCGTTTCAGACCCACCTCCCAACCCCGAGGGGACCCGACAGGCCCGAAGGAATAGAA
GAAGAAGGTGGAGAGAGAGACAGAGACAGATCCATTCGATTAGTGAACGGATCTCGACGGTATCGCCGAA
TTCACAAATGGCAGTATTCATCCACAATTTTAAAAGAAAAGGGGGGATTGGGGGGTACAGTGCAGGGGAA
AGAATAGTAGACATAATAGCAACAGACATACAAACTAAAGAATTACAAAAACAAATTACAAAAATTCAAA
ATTTTCGGGTTTATTACAGGGACAGCAGAGATCCAGTTTGGACTAGTCGTGAGGCTCCGGTGCCCGTCAG
TGGGCAGAGCGCACATCGCCCACAGTCCCCGAGAAGTTGGGGGGAGGGGTCGGCAATTGAACCGGTGCCT
AGAGAAGGTGGCGCGGGGTAAACTGGGAAAGTGATGTCGTGTACTGGCTCCGCCTTTTTCCCGAGGGTGG
GGGAGAACCGTATATAAGTGCAGTAGTCGCCGTGAACGTTCTTTTTCGCAACGGGTTTGCCGCCAGAACA
CAGGTAAGTGCCGTGTGTGGTTCCCGCGGGCCTGGCCTCTTTACGGGTTATGGCCCTTGCGTGCCTTGAA
TTACTTCCACCTGGCTGCAGTACGTGATTCTTGATCCCGAGCTTCGGGTTGGAAGTGGGTGGGAGAGTTC
GAGGCCTTGCGCTTAAGGAGCCCCTTCGCCTCGTGCTTGAGTTGAGGCCTGGCCTGGGCGCTGGGGCCGC
CGCGTGCGAATCTGGTGGCACCTTCGCGCCTGTCTCGCTGCTTTCGATAAGTCTCTAGCCATTTAAAATT
TTTGATGACCTGCTGCGACGCTTTTTTTCTGGCAAGATAGTCTTGTAAATGCGGGCCAAGATCTGCACAC
TGGTATTTCGGTTTTTGGGGCCGCGGGCGGCGACGGGGCCCGTGCGTCCCAGCGCACATGTTCGGCGAGG
CGGGGCCTGCGAGCGCGGCCACCGAGAATCGGACGGGGGTAGTCTCAAGCTGGCCGGCCTGCTCTGGTGC
CTGGCCTCGCGCCGCCGTGTATCGCCCCGCCCTGGGCGGCAAGGCTGGCCCGGTCGGCACCAGTTGCGTG
AGCGGAAAGATGGCCGCTTCCCGGCCCTGCTGCAGGGAGCTCAAAATGGAGGACGCGGCGCTCGGGAGAG
CGGGCGGGTGAGTCACCCACACAAAGGAAAAGGGCCTTTCCGTCCTCAGCCGTCGCTTCATGTGACTCCA
CGGAGTACCGGGCGCCGTCCAGGCACCTCGATTAGTTCTCGAGCTTTTGGAGTACGTCGTCTTTAGGTTG
GGGGGAGGGGTTTTATGCGATGGAGTTTCCCCACACTGAGTGGGTGGAGACTGAAGTTAGGCCAGCTTGG
CACTTGATGTAATTCTCCTTGGAATTTGCCCTTTTTGAGTTTGGATCTTGGTTCATTCTCAAGCCTCAGA
CAGTGGTTCAAAGTTTTTTTCTTCCATTTCAGGTGTCGTGAAGCGGCCCTGCAGATATCAACAAGTTTGT
ACAAAAAAGTTGGCATGGTTTACCCATACGATGTTCCAGATTACGCTAGTGCTGAGGGGTACCAGTACAG
AGCGCTGTATGATTATAAAAAGGAAAGAGAAGAAGATATTGACTTGCACTTGGGTGACATATTGACTGTG
AATAAAGGGTCCTTAGTAGCTCTTGGATTCAGTGATGGACAGGAAGCCAGGCCTGAAGAAATTGGCTGGT
TAAATGGCTATAATGAAACCACAGGGGAAAGGGGGGACTTTCCGGGAACTTATGTAGAATATATTGGAAG
GAAAAAAATCTCGCCTCCCACACCAAAGCCCCGGCCACCTCGGCCTCTTCCTGTTGCACCAGGTTCTTCG
AAAACTGAAGCAGATGTTGAACAACAAGCTTTGACTCTCCCGGATCTTGCAGAGCAGTTTGCCCCTCCTG
ACATTGCCCCGCCTCTTCTTATCAAGCTCGTGGAAGCCATTGAAAAGAAAGGTCTGGAATGTTCAACTCT
ATACAGAACACAGAGCTCCAGCAACCTGGCAGAATTACGACAGCTTCTTGATTGTGATACACCCTCCGTG
GACTTGGAAATGATCGATGTGCACGTTTTGGCTGACGCTTTCAAACGCTATCTCCTGGACTTACCAAATC
CTGTCATTCCAGCAGCCGTTTACAGTGAAATGATTTCTTTAGCTCCAGAAGTACAAAGCTCCGAAGAATA
TATTCAGCTATTGAAGAAGCTTATTAGGTCGCCTAGCATACCTCATCAGTATTGGCTTACGCTTCAGTAT
TTGTTAAAACATTTCTTCAAGCTCTCTCAAACCTCCAGCAAAAATCTGTTGAATGCAAGAGTACTCTCTG
AAATTTTCAGCCCTATGCTTTTCAGATTCTCAGCAGCCAGCTCTGATAATACTGAAAACCTCATAAAAGT
TATAGAAATTTTAATCTCAACTGAATGGAATGAACGACAGCCTGCACCAGCACTGCCTCCTAAACCACCA
AAACCTACTACTGTAGCCAACAACGGTATGAATAACAATATGTCCTTACAAGATGCTGAATGGTACTGGG
GAGATATCTCGAGGGAAGAAGTGAATGAAAAACTTCGAGATACAGCAGACGGGACCTTTTTGGTACGAGA
TGCGTCTACTAAAATGCATGGTGATTATACTCTTACACTAAGGAAAGGGGGAAATAACAAATTAATCAAA
ATATTTCATCGAGATGGGAAATATGGCTTCTCTGACCCATTAACCTTCAGTTCTGTGGTTGAATTAATAA
ACCACTACCGGAATGAATCTCTAGCTCAGTATAATCCCAAATTGGATGTGAAATTACTTTATCCAGTATC
CAAATACCAACAGGATCAAGTTGTCAAAGAAGATAATATTGAAGCTGTAGGGAAAAAATTACATTATAAC
ACTCAGTTTCAAGAAAAAAGTCGAGAATATGATAGATTATATGAAGAATATACCCGCACATCCCAGGAAA
TCCAAATGAAAAGGACAGCTATTGAAGCATTTAATGAAACCATAAAAATATTTGAAGAACAGTGCCAGAC
CCAAGAGCGGTACAGCAAAGAATACATAGAAAAGTTTAAACGTGAAGGCAATGAGAAAGAAATACAAAGG
ATTATGCATAATTATGATAAGTTGAAGTCTCGAATCAGTGAAATTATTGACAGTAGAAGAAGATTGGAAG
AAGACTTGAAGAAGCAGGCAGCTGAGTATCGAGAAATTGACAAACGTATGAACAGCATTAAACCAGACCT
TATCCAGCTGAGAAAGACGAGAGACCAATACTTGATGTGGTTGACTCAAAAAGGTGTTCGGCAAAAGAAG
TTGAACGAGTGGTTGGGCAATGAAAACACTGAAGACCAATATTCACTGGTGGAAGATGATGAAGATTTGC
CCCATCATGATGAGAAGACATGGAATGTTGGAAGCAGCAACCGAAACAAAGCTGAAAACCTGTTGCGAGG
GAAGCGAGATGGCACTTTTCTTGTCCGGGAGAGCAGTAAACAGGGCTGCTATGCCTGCTCTGTAGTGGTG
GACGGCGAAGTAAAGCATTGTGTCATAAACAAAACAGCAACTGGCTATGGCTTTGCCGAGCCCTATAACT
TGTACAGCTCTCTGAAAGAACTGGTGCTACATTACCAACACACCTCCCTTGTGCAGCACAACGACTCCCT
CAATGTCACACTAGCCTACCCAGTATATGCACAGCAGAGGCGATGCCCAACTTTCTTGTACAAAGTGGTT
GATATCCAGCACAGTGGCGGCCGCTCGAGTCTAGAGGGCCCGCGGTTCGAAGGTAAGCCTATCCCTAACC
CTCTCCTCGGTCTCGATTCTACGCGTACCGGTTAGTAATGAGATCCCTCCCCCCCCCCTAACGTTACTGG
CCGAAGCCGCTTGGAATAAGGCCGGTGTGCGTTTGTCTATATGTTATTTTCCACCATATTGCCGTCTTTT
GGCAATGTGAGGGCCCGGAAACCTGGCCCTGTCTTCTTGACGAGCATTCCTAGGGGTCTTTCCCCTCTCG
CCAAAGGAATGCAAGGTCTGTTGAATGTCGTGAAGGAAGCAGTTCCTCTGGAAGCTTCTTGAAGACAAAC
AACGTCTGTAGCGACCCTTTGCAGGCAGCGGAACCCCCCACCTGGCGACAGGTGCCTCTGCGGCCAAAAG
CCACGTGTATAAGATACACCTGCAAAGGCGGCACAACCCCAGTGCCACGTTGTGAGTTGGATAGTTGTGG
AAAGAGTCAAATGGCTCTCCTCAAGCGTATTCAACAAGGGGCTGAAGGATGCCCAGAAGGTACCCCATTG
TATGGGATCTGATCTGGGGCCTCGGTGCACATGCTTTACATGTGTTTAGTCGAGGTTAAAAAAACGTCTA
GGCCCCCCGAACCACGGGGACGTGGTTTTCCTTTGAAAAACACGATGATAATATGGCCACACATATGGTG
AGCAAGGGCGAGGAGCTGTTCACCGGGGTGGTGCCCATCCTGGTCGAGCTGGACGGCGACGTAAACGGCC
ACAAGTTCAGCGTGTCCGGCGAGGGCGAGGGCGATGCCACCTACGGCAAGCTGACCCTGAAGTTCATCTG
CACCACCGGCAAGCTGCCCGTGCCCTGGCCCACCCTCGTGACCACCCTGACCTACGGCGTGCAGTGCTTC
AGCCGCTACCCCGACCACATGAAGCAGCACGACTTCTTCAAGTCCGCCATGCCCGAAGGCTACGTCCAGG
AGCGCACCATCTTCTTCAAGGACGACGGCAACTACAAGACCCGCGCCGAGGTGAAGTTCGAGGGCGACAC
CCTGGTGAACCGCATCGAGCTGAAGGGCATCGACTTCAAGGAGGACGGCAACATCCTGGGGCACAAGCTG
GAGTACAACTACAACAGCCACAACGTCTATATCATGGCCGACAAGCAGAAGAACGGCATCAAGGTGAACT
TCAAGATCCGCCACAACATCGAGGACGGCAGCGTGCAGCTCGCCGACCACTACCAGCAGAACACCCCCAT
CGGCGACGGCCCCGTGCTGCTGCCCGACAACCACTACCTGAGCACCCAGTCCGCCCTGAGCAAAGACCCC
AACGAGAAGCGCGATCACATGGTCCTGCTGGAGTTCGTGACCGCCGCCGGGATCACTCTCGGCATGGACG
AGCTGTACAAGTAAATCGATAGATCCTAATCAACCTCTGGATTACAAAATTTGTGAAAGATTGACTGGTA
TTCTTAACTATGTTGCTCCTTTTACGCTATGTGGATACGCTGCTTTAATGCCTTTGTATCATGCTATTGC
TTCCCGTATGGCTTTCATTTTCTCCTCCTTGTATAAATCCTGGTTGCTGTCTCTTTATGAGGAGTTGTGG
CCCGTTGTCAGGCAACGTGGCGTGGTGTGCACTGTGTTTGCTGACGCAACCCCCACTGGTTGGGGCATTG
CCACCACCTGTCAGCTCCTTTCCGGGACTTTCGCTTTCCCCCTCCCTATTGCCACGGCGGAACTCATCGC
CGCCTGCCTTGCCCGCTGCTGGACAGGGGCTCGGCTGTTGGGCACTGACAATTCCGTGGTGTTGTCGGGG
AAATCATCGTCCTTTCCTTGGCTGCTCGCCTGTGTTGCCACCTGGATTCTGCGCGGGACGTCCTTCTGCT
ACGTCCCTTCGGCCCTCAATCCAGCGGACCTTCCTTCCCGCGGCCTGCTGCCGGCTCTGCGGCCTCTTCC
GCGTCTTCGCCTTCGCCCTCAGACGAGTCGGATCTCCCTTTGGGCCGCCTCCCCGCCTGAGATCCTTTAA
GACCAATGACTTACAAGGCAGCTGTAGATCTTAGCCACTTTTTAAAAGAAAAGGGGGGACTGGAAGGGCT
AATTCACTCCCAACGAAGACAAGATCTGCTTTTTGCTTGTACTGGGTCTCTCTGGTTAGACCAGATCTGA
GCCTGGGAGCTCTCTGGCTAACTAGGGAACCCACTGCTTAAGCCTCAATAAAGCTTGCCTTGAGTGCTTC
AAGTAGTGTGTGCCCGTCTGTTGTGTGACTCTGGTAACTAGAGATCCCTCAGACCCTTTTAGTCAGTGTG
GAAAATCTCTAGCAGTAGTAGTTCATGTCATCTTATTATTCAGTATTTATAACTTGCAAAGAAATGAATA
TCAGAGAGTGAGAGGCCCGGGTTAATTAAGGAAAGGGCTAGATCATTCTTGAAGACGAAAGGGCCTCGTG
ATACGCCTATTTTTATAGGTTAATGTCATGATAATAATGGTTTCTTAGACGTCAGGTGGCACTTTTCGGG
GAAATGTGCGCGGAACCCCTATTTGTTTATTTTTCTAAATACATTCAAATATGTATCCGCTCATGAGACA
ATAACCCTGATAAATGCTTCAATAATATTGAAAAAGGAAGAGTATGAGTATTCAACATTTCCGTGTCGCC
CTTATTCCCTTTTTTGCGGCATTTTGCCTTCCTGTTTTTGCTCACCCAGAAACGCTGGTGAAAGTAAAAG
ATGCTGAAGATCAGTTGGGTGCACGAGTGGGTTACATCGAACTGGATCTCAACAGCGGTAAGATCCTTGA
GAGTTTTCGCCCCGAAGAACGTTTTCCAATGATGAGCACTTTTAAAGTTCTGCTATGTGGCGCGGTATTA
TCCCGTGTTGACGCCGGGCAAGAGCAACTCGGTCGCCGCATACACTATTCTCAGAATGACTTGGTTGAGT
ACTCACCAGTCACAGAAAAGCATCTTACGGATGGCATGACAGTAAGAGAATTATGCAGTGCTGCCATAAC
CATGAGTGATAACACTGCGGCCAACTTACTTCTGACAACGATCGGAGGACCGAAGGAGCTAACCGCTTTT
TTGCACAACATGGGGGATCATGTAACTCGCCTTGATCGTTGGGAACCGGAGCTGAATGAAGCCATACCAA
ACGACGAGCGTGACACCACGATGCCTGTAGCAATGGCAACAACGTTGCGCAAACTATTAACTGGCGAACT
ACTTACTCTAGCTTCCCGGCAACAATTAATAGACTGGATGGAGGCGGATAAAGTTGCAGGACCACTTCTG
CGCTCGGCCCTTCCGGCTGGCTGGTTTATTGCTGATAAATCTGGAGCCGGTGAGCGTGGGTCTCGCGGTA
TCATTGCAGCACTGGGGCCAGATGGTAAGCCCTCCCGTATCGTAGTTATCTACACGACGGGGAGTCAGGC
AACTATGGATGAACGAAATAGACAGATCGCTGAGATAGGTGCCTCACTGATTAAGCATTGGTAACTGTCA
GACCAAGTTTACTCATATATACTTTAGATTGATTTAAAACTTCATTTTTAATTTAAAAGGATCTAGGTGA
AGATCCTTTTTGATAATCTCATGACCAAAATCCCTTAACGTGAGTTTTCGTTCCACTGAGCGTCAGACCC
CGTAGAAAAGATCAAAGGATCTTCTTGAGATCCTTTTTTTCTGCGCGTAATCTGCTGCTTGCAAACAAAA
AAACCACCGCTACCAGCGGTGGTTTGTTTGCCGGATCAAGAGCTACCAACTCTTTTTCCGAAGGTAACTG
GCTTCAGCAGAGCGCAGATACCAAATACTGTTCTTCTAGTGTAGCCGTAGTTAGGCCACCACTTCAAGAA
CTCTGTAGCACCGCCTACATACCTCGCTCTGCTAATCCTGTTACCAGTGGCTGCTGCCAGTGGCGATAAG
TCGTGTCTTACCGGGTTGGACTCAAGACGATAGTTACCGGATAAGGCGCAGCGGTCGGGCTGAACGGGGG
GTTCGTGCACACAGCCCAGCTTGGAGCGAACGACCTACACCGAACTGAGATACCTACAGCGTGAGCTATG
AGAAAGCGCCACGCTTCCCGAAGGGAGAAAGGCGGACAGGTATCCGGTAAGCGGCAGGGTCGGAACAGGA
GAGCGCACGAGGGAGCTTCCAGGGGGAAACGCCTGGTATCTTTATAGTCCTGTCGGGTTTCGCCACCTCT
GACTTGAGCGTCGATTTTTGTGATGCTCGTCAGGGGGGCGGAGCCTATGGAAAAACGCCAGCAACGCGGC
CTTTTTACGGTTCCTGGCCTTTTGCTGGCCTTTTGCTCACATGTTCTTTCCTGCGTTATCCCCTGATTCT
GTGGATAACCGTATTACCGCCTTTGAGTGAGCTGATACCGCTCGCCGCAGCCGAACGACCGAGCGCAGCG
AGTCAGTGAGCGAGGAAGCGGAAGAGCGCCCAATACGCAAACCGCCTCTCCCCGCGCGTTGGCCGATTCA
TTAATGCAGCAAGCTCATGGCTGACTAATTTTTTTTATTTATGCAGAGGCCGAGGCCGCCTCGGCCTCTG
AGCTATTCCAGAAGTAGTGAGGAGGCTTTTTTGGAGGCCTAGGCTTTTGCAAAAAGCTCCCCGTGGCACG
ACAGGTTTCCCGACTGGAAAGCGGGCAGTGAGCGCAACGCAATTAATGTGAGTTAGCTCACTCATTAGGC
ACCCCAGGCTTTACACTTTATGCTTCCGGCTCGTATGTTGTGTGGAATTGTGAGCGGATAACAATTTCAC
ACAGGAAACAGCTATGACATGATTACGAATTTCACAAATAAAGCATTTTTTTCACTGCATTCTAGTTGTG
GTTTGTCCAAACTCATCAATGTATCTTATCATGTCTGGATCAACTGGATAACTCAAGCTAACCAAAATCA
TCCCAAACTTCCCACCCCATACCCTATTACCACTGCCAATTACCTGTGGTTTCATTTACTCTAAACCTGT
GATTCCTCTGAATTATTTTCATTTTAAAGAAATTGTATTTGTTAAATATGTACTACAAACTTAGTAGT
Features (pLannotate 1.2.2; 28 found; start..end, strand, type, name):
    377..634     +  LTR            5' LTR (truncated): truncated 5' long terminal repeat (LTR) from HIV-1
    681..806     +  misc_feature   HIV-1 Ψ: packaging signal of human immunodeficiency virus type 1
    790..1128    +  CDS            HIV-1 gag (fragment): gag protein from human immunodeficiency virus 1; gag
   1303..1536    +  misc_feature   RRE: The Rev response element (RRE) of HIV-1 allows for Rev-dependent mRNA export from the nucleus to the cytoplasm.
   1913..2013    +  CDS            Rev (fragment): human immunodeficiency virus 1 (HIV-1) Rev protein; rev; enhances nuclear export of unspliced and incompletely spliced viral mRNAs
   2058..2175    +  misc_feature   cPPT/CTS: central polypurine tract and central termination sequence of HIV-1
   2223..3401    +  promoter       EF-1α promoter: strong constitutive promoter for human elongation factor EF-1α
   3422..3439    +  protein_bind   attB1 (fragment): mutant version of attB; core recombination site for the Gateway® BP reaction BP Clonase™
   3451..3477    +  CDS            3xHA (fragment): three tandem HA epitope tags
   3478..5643    +  CDS            PIK3R1: P85A_HUMAN - Also known as GRB1. Experimental evidence at protein level: Swiss-Prot protein existence level 1. Binds to activated (phosphorylated) protein-Tyr kinases, through its SH2 domain, and acts as an adapter, mediating the association of the p110 catalytic unit to the plasma membrane. Necessary for the insulin-stimulated increase in glucose uptake and glycogen synthesis in insulin-sensitive tissues. Plays an important role in signaling in response to FGFR1, FGFR2, FGFR3, FGFR4, KITLG/SCF, KIT, PDGFRA and PDGFRB. Likewise, plays a role in ITGB2 signaling (PubMed:17626883, PubMed:19805105
   5646..5669    -  protein_bind   attB2: mutant version of attB; recombination site for the Gateway® BP reaction BP Clonase™
   5722..5763    +  CDS            V5 tag: epitope tag from simian virus 5
   5889..6351    +  misc_feature   IRES: internal ribosome entry site (IRES) of the encephalomyocarditis virus (EMCV)
   6365..7084    +  CDS            EGFP: the original enhanced GFP (Yang et al., 1996) mammalian codon-optimized
   7098..7686    +  misc_feature   WPRE: woodchuck hepatitis virus posttranscriptional regulatory element
   7694..7759    +  CDS            nef (fragment): NEF_HV1Z2 - Experimental evidence at protein level: Swiss-Prot protein existence level 1. Extracellular Nef protein targets CD4(+) T-lymphocytes for apoptosis by interacting with CXCR4 surface receptors. From Human immunodeficiency virus type 1 group M subtype D (isolate Z2/CDC-Z34) (HIV-1).
   7761..7994    +  LTR            3' LTR (ΔU3): self-inactivating 3' long terminal repeat (LTR) from HIV-1
   8199..8303    +  promoter       AmpR promoter: bla
   8304..9164    +  CDS            AmpR: β-lactamase; bla; confers resistance to ampicillin, carbenicillin, and related antibiotics
   9335..9923    +  rep_origin     ori: high-copy-number ColE1/pMB1/pBR322/pUC origin of replication
  10106..10160   +  CDS            lacI (fragment): lac repressor; lacI; The lac repressor binds to the lac operator to inhibit transcription in E. coli. This inhibition can be relieved by adding lactose or isopropyl-β-D-thiogalactopyranoside (IPTG).
  10166..10259   +  rep_origin     SV40 ori (fragment): SV40 origin of replication
  10284..10321   +  CDS            lacI (fragment): lac repressor; lacI; The lac repressor binds to the lac operator to inhibit transcription in E. coli. This inhibition can be relieved by adding lactose or isopropyl-β-D-thiogalactopyranoside (IPTG).
  10334..10355   +  protein_bind   CAP binding site: CAP binding activates transcription in the presence of cAMP. E. coli catabolite activator protein
  10370..10400   +  promoter       lac promoter: promoter for the E. coli lac operon
  10404..10426   +  protein_bind   lac operator (fragment): The lac repressor binds to the lac operator to inhibit transcription in E. coli. This inhibition can be relieved by adding lactose or isopropyl-β-D-thiogalactopyranoside (IPTG). lac repressor encoded by lacI
  10458..10541   +  polyA_signal   SV40 poly(A) signal (fragment): SV40 polyadenylation signal
  10708..329     +  CDS            nef (fragment) (across the origin): NEF_HV1BR - Experimental evidence at protein level: Swiss-Prot protein existence level 1. Extracellular Nef protein targets CD4(+) T-lymphocytes for apoptosis by interacting with CXCR4 surface receptors (PubMed:14990729). From Human immunodeficiency virus type 1 group M subtype B (isolate BRU/LAI) (HIV-1).
