[The description below was written by a language model from this plasmid's Addgene catalogue record and pLannotate feature annotations shown in this document.]
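Description:
pHAGE-PIK3R1-E451delE is a lentiviral expression plasmid built on the pHAGE backbone and carrying a human PIK3R1 open reading frame with the E451delE mutation, a single-glutamate in-frame deletion in the p85α regulatory subunit of PI3K. In bacteria it is maintained through a high-copy ColE1/pUC-type origin and selected with ampicillin via the β-lactamase gene. The recorded host strain is a recombination-deficient one of the kind commonly used to keep repeated LTR sequences stable.

The transfer cassette has HIV-1-derived elements: a truncated 5' LTR, the Ψ packaging signal with a gag fragment, the RRE for Rev-dependent nuclear export of the genomic RNA, the cPPT/CTS, and a ΔU3 self-inactivating 3' LTR that silences LTR promoter activity after integration. Within this frame, the constitutive human EF-1α promoter drives the PIK3R1 coding sequence, which was introduced by Gateway recombination and is flanked by attB1 and attB2 sites. A short fragment annotated as part of a 3xHA tag lies immediately upstream of the ORF, consistent with an N-terminal HA epitope. A V5 tag is annotated downstream of attB2, but the record does not show whether it is translated in frame with the insert. An EMCV IRES followed by EGFP allows transduced cells to be identified by fluorescence from the same transcript, and a WPRE enhances expression. No mammalian drug-selection marker is annotated.

The construct is intended for lentiviral delivery and stable expression of this PIK3R1 variant in mammalian cells. It comes from a study that systematically annotated the functional effects of somatic cancer mutations.
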