Addgene plasmid #116588: pHAGE-PIK3R1-E451delE
Purpose: Lentiviral expression of PIK3R1 E451delE
Depositing lab: Gordon Mills & Kenneth Scott. Depositing organization: Baylor College of Medicine. Publication: Systematic Functional Annotation of Somatic Mutations in Cancer. Ng PK, Li J, Jeong KJ, Shao S, Chen H, Tsang YH, Sengupta S, Wang Z, Bhavana VH, Tran R, Soewito S, Minussi DC, Moreno D, Kong K, Dogruluk T, Lu H, Gao J, Tokheim C, Zhou DC, Johnson AM, Zeng J, Ip CKM, Ju Z, Wester M, Yu S, Li Y, Vellano CP, Schultz N, Karchin R, Ding L, Lu Y, Cheung LWT, Chen K, Shaw KR, Meric-Bernstam F, Scott KL, Yi S, Sahni N, Liang H, Mills GB. Cancer Cell. 2018 Mar 12;33(3):450-462.e10. doi: 10.1016/j.ccell.2018.01.021. PubMed 29533785.
Backbone
  Vector backbone: pHAGE
  Vector type: Lentiviral
Growth in bacteria
  Bacterial resistance: Ampicillin, 100 μg/mL
  Growth temperature: 37°C
  Growth strain: Stbl3
  Copy number: High Copy
Gene/Insert
  Gene/Insert name: PIK3R1
  Species: H. sapiens (human)
  Mutation: E451delE
  Entrez Gene: PIK3R1 (a.k.a. AGM7, GRB1, IMD36, p85, p85-ALPHA, p85alpha)
  Cloning method: Gateway Cloning
Terms and licenses: Academic/Nonprofit Terms; Industry Terms: Not Available to Industry
How to cite: pHAGE-PIK3R1-E451delE was a gift from Gordon Mills & Kenneth Scott (Addgene plasmid # 116588 ; http://n2t.net/addgene:116588 ; RRID:Addgene_116588)
