>Addgene plasmid #116588 | pHAGE-PIK3R1-E451delE | depositor partial sequence | sequence record 219463 | insert
ATGAGTGCTGAGGGGTACCAGTACAGAGCGCTGTATGATTATAAAAAGGAAAGAGAAGAAGATATTGACT
TGCACTTGGGTGACATATTGACTGTGAATAAAGGGTCCTTAGTAGCTCTTGGATTCAGTGATGGACAGGA
AGCCAGGCCTGAAGAAATTGGCTGGTTAAATGGCTATAATGAAACCACAGGGGAAAGGGGGGACTTTCCG
GGAACTTATGTAGAATATATTGGAAGGAAAAAAATCTCGCCTCCCACACCAAAGCCCCGGCCACCTCGGC
CTCTTCCTGTTGCACCAGGTTCTTCGAAAACTGAAGCAGATGTTGAACAACAAGCTTTGACTCTCCCGGA
TCTTGCAGAGCAGTTTGCCCCTCCTGACATTGCCCCGCCTCTTCTTATCAAGCTCGTGGAAGCCATTGAA
AAGAAAGGTCTGGAATGTTCAACTCTATACAGAACACAGAGCTCCAGCAACCTGGCAGAATTACGACAGC
TTCTTGATTGTGATACACCCTCCGTGGACTTGGAAATGATCGATGTGCACGTTTTGGCTGACGCTTTCAA
ACGCTATCTCCTGGACTTACCAAATCCTGTCATTCCAGCAGCCGTTTACAGTGAAATGATTTCTTTAGCT
CCAGAAGTACAAAGCTCCGAAGAATATATTCAGCTATTGAAGAAGCTTATTAGGTCGCCTAGCATACCTC
ATCAGTATTGGCTTACGCTTCAGTATTTGTTAAAACATTTCTTCAAGCTCTCTCAAACCTCCAGCAAAAA
TCTGTTGAATGCAAGAGTACTCTCTGAAATTTTCAGCCCTATGCTTTTCAGATTCTCAGCAGCCAGCTCT
GATAATACTGAAAACCTCATAAAAGTTATAGAAATTTTAATCTCAACTGAATGGAATGAACGACAGCCTG
CACCAGCACTGCCTCCTAAACCACCAAAACCTACTACTGTAGCCAACAACGGTATGAATAACAATATGTC
CTTACAAGATGCTGAATGGTACTGGGGAGATATCTCGAGGGAAGAAGTGAATGAAAAACTTCGAGATACA
GCAGACGGGACCTTTTTGGTACGAGATGCGTCTACTAAAATGCATGGTGATTATACTCTTACACTAAGGA
AAGGGGGAAATAACAAATTAATCAAAATATTTCATCGAGATGGGAAATATGGCTTCTCTGACCCATTAAC
CTTCAGTTCTGTGGTTGAATTAATAAACCACTACCGGAATGAATCTCTAGCTCAGTATAATCCCAAATTG
GATGTGAAATTACTTTATCCAGTATCCAAATACCAACAGGATCAAGTTGTCAAAGAAGATAATATTGAAG
CTGTAGGGAAAAAATTACATTATAACACTCAGTTTCAAGAAAAAAGTCGAGAATATGATAGATTATATGA
AGAATATACCCGCACATCCCAGGAAATCCAAATGAAAAGGACAGCTATTGAAGCATTTAATGAAACCATA
AAAATATTTGAAGAACAGTGCCAGACCCAAGAGCGGTACAGCAAAGAATACATAGAAAAGTTTAAACGTG
AAGGCAATGAGAAAGAAATACAAAGGATTATGCATAATTATGATAAGTTGAAGTCTCGAATCAGTGAAAT
TATTGACAGTAGAAGAAGATTGGAAGAAGACTTGAAGAAGCAGGCAGCTGAGTATCGAGAAATTGACAAA
CGTATGAACAGCATTAAACCAGACCTTATCCAGCTGAGAAAGACGAGAGACCAATACTTGATGTGGTTGA
CTCAAAAAGGTGTTCGGCAAAAGAAGTTGAACGAGTGGTTGGGCAATGAAAACACTGAAGACCAATATTC
ACTGGTGGAAGATGATGAAGATTTGCCCCATCATGATGAGAAGACATGGAATGTTGGAAGCAGCAACCGA
AACAAAGCTGAAAACCTGTTGCGAGGGAAGCGAGATGGCACTTTTCTTGTCCGGGAGAGCAGTAAACAGG
GCTGCTATGCCTGCTCTGTAGTGGTGGACGGCGAAGTAAAGCATTGTGTCATAAACAAAACAGCAACTGG
CTATGGCTTTGCCGAGCCCTATAACTTGTACAGCTCTCTGAAAGAACTGGTGCTACATTACCAACACACC
TCCCTTGTGCAGCACAACGACTCCCTCAATGTCACACTAGCCTACCCAGTATATGCACAGCAGAGGCGAT
G
